Addgene plasmid #37399: zw4 (egghead) cDNA#4e
Depositing lab: Norbert Perrimon. Depositing organization: Harvard Medical School. Publication: The neurogenic genes egghead and brainiac define a novel signaling pathway essential for epithelial morphogenesis during Drosophila oogenesis. Goode S, Melnick M, Chou TB, Perrimon N. Development. 1996 Dec;122(12):3863-79. PubMed 9012507.
Backbone
  Vector backbone: pNB40
Growth in bacteria
  Bacterial resistance: Ampicillin, 100 μg/mL
  Growth temperature: 37°C
  Growth strain: DH5alpha
  Copy number: Unknown
Gene/Insert
  Gene/Insert name: egghead
  Species: D. melanogaster (fly)
  Entrez Gene: egh (a.k.a. Dmel_CG9659, CG9659, Dmel\CG9659, EG:BACR25B3.8, ZW-4, l(1)3Ae, l(1)zw4, zw-4, zw4)
Terms and licenses: Academic/Nonprofit Terms; Industry Terms: Not Available to Industry
Depositor comments: Perrimon Lab plasmid #75
How to cite: zw4 (egghead) cDNA#4e was a gift from Norbert Perrimon (Addgene plasmid # 37399 ; http://n2t.net/addgene:37399 ; RRID:Addgene_37399)
