[The description below was written by a language model from this plasmid's Addgene catalogue record.]
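Description:
zw4 (egghead) cDNA#4e is a bacterial plasmid carrying a cDNA clone of the Drosophila melanogaster gene egghead (egh, also known as zw4 or l(1)zw4, annotated as CG9659) in the pNB40 backbone. pNB40 is known generally as a cDNA library cloning vector used for Drosophila libraries, and the clone name suggests that this is one of several isolates recovered in a cDNA screen, although the record does not say so explicitly. The plasmid is propagated in E. coli under ampicillin selection. Its copy number is listed as unknown, and the origin of replication is not stated.

The record gives no feature table, so the extent of the cDNA (full-length or partial), its orientation, the cloning sites, and any flanking promoters, tags or untranslated regions are not documented. No fusion partner, reporter or eukaryotic expression element is recorded, and the construct is best regarded as a source clone rather than a dedicated expression vector. The associated work concerns egghead and brainiac, neurogenic genes that define a signalling pathway required for epithelial morphogenesis during Drosophila oogenesis. In that context, a cDNA clone of this kind would typically serve as a template for sequencing the transcript, for generating hybridisation probes, or for subcloning the coding region into transformation or expression vectors. These specific uses are inferred rather than stated in the record.
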