>Addgene plasmid #37399 | zw4 (egghead) cDNA#4e | addgene partial sequence | sequence record 49476 | T7 5'-TAATACGACTCACTATAGGG-3'
TTTTTTTTTTACCTTGGTTTCGGTGTGAATGACATTTAACAGATTTTCAATACATCAATGTACACATTTT
TAAATAATCGTAATTATAATAATAAATCTACAATGTACATACAATATTTACGTTTATATAAATATAGCTC
ATTCTTTCACTACAGACTATACAAAAAAAAAAATATATATATATATAATGAAATTACACTTAATGGAGAG
TTTTCGCGTGTGGTCCTCTTGGATCATTGTTATTGCCCCAATTGTTGTTATTGCCGCAATAGTTGTATTT
TCTAGTGAGTGATGCACTTCATAGATCTCGCTCCAAGACGTTGTCTATTGCATTTGTTCTTTGGGTCGGT
CACCCTGGTATTCCGTTTATTCCGTGCTGATTTCTATGATCTGATCTGATCTGATTTGCTTTTTCTTTTT
GGCAAAGTTGTGAATGACCATGACTTTAGAACGAAACAACAATTATATGTGCGTGTGTGCAGGTGTATGT
GTGGGTGTGGGTGTGATTGTTGAGTGACTCTTATGCTTATAAAATGTACAAATAAAGTAAATCAATCAGA
TTGTGCCAGGACAACGCACTGAGCCTGGCGAAATTGTGCGAAATTTCGTTTGTTTTTGCCTTGCTTAATT
TGGTTTTTGGTTTCTGTGGGCGATATGATGACCATGGCTGCACTCGATGACTCCTTTCCTCCCTCATCCA
GTTCCACAAAATAGTCTAGACAGTCTCCAGTACGCGCACATCCTTCTGAACCACATAGAACTTGTGCTTC
TTGCCCACCAGGCCCCAAATGACAGCCACATTCTCGATAACCACATTCACGGGTATCGTGCACACCGCAC
CCAGCACGCAGGCCAGGAATCGGAACAAACCGAAGCGGTACAGTGAAA
